Addgene plasmid #108947: pET-28a(+)-MVK mazei
Purpose: heterologous expression of MVK of M. mazei in E. coli
Depositing lab: Frank Schulz. Depositing organization: Ruhr-Universitaet Bochum. Publication: An in vitro Biosynthesis of Sesquiterpenes starting from Acetic Acid. Schulz F, Dirkmann M, Nowack J. Chembiochem. 2018 Aug 7. doi: 10.1002/cbic.201800128. PubMed 30085399.
Backbone
  Vector backbone: pET-28a(+)
  Vector type: Bacterial Expression
Growth in bacteria
  Bacterial resistance: Kanamycin, 50 μg/mL
  Growth temperature: 30°C
  Growth strain: DH5alpha
  Copy number: High Copy
Gene/Insert
  Gene/Insert name: Mevalonate kinase (MVK)
  Species: Methanosarcina mazei
  Tag / fusion protein: His6-Tag (N terminal on backbone)
  Cloning method: Restriction Enzyme; 5′ cloning site unknown (unknown if destroyed); 3′ cloning site unknown (unknown if destroyed)
Terms and licenses: Academic/Nonprofit Terms; Industry Terms: Not Available to Industry
Depositor comments: codon-optimized synthetic gene for expression in E. coli
How to cite: pET-28a(+)-MVK mazei was a gift from Frank Schulz (Addgene plasmid # 108947 ; http://n2t.net/addgene:108947 ; RRID:Addgene_108947)
