[The description below was written by a language model from this plasmid's Addgene catalogue record and pLannotate feature annotations shown in this document.]
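Description:
pET-28a(+)-MVK mazei is a bacterial expression plasmid of about 6.2 kb, built on the pET-28a(+) backbone for heterologous production of mevalonate kinase (MVK) from the archaeon Methanosarcina mazei in E. coli. It is selected with kanamycin through the aph(3')-Ia KanR gene and replicates from a ColE1/pBR322-type origin. The bom region and the rop gene are also present, although the catalogue lists the plasmid as high copy. An f1 origin is included as well. The short TcR, AmpR promoter and YPB1 matches in the annotation are backbone remnants of pBR322 ancestry, not functional markers.

The expression cassette follows the standard pET design. A T7 promoter is followed directly by a lac operator and the T7 gene 10 ribosome binding site, and the plasmid carries its own lacI gene. Transcription therefore depends on a host that supplies T7 RNA polymerase and is induced with IPTG, ending at the T7 terminator. The MVK coding sequence is a synthetic gene codon-optimized for E. coli. It is not annotated by name but corresponds to the unannotated gap of roughly 900 bp downstream of the thrombin cleavage site. An N-terminal His6 tag from the backbone, picked up as a "capTEV" fragment, precedes the thrombin site, allowing metal-affinity purification and optional tag removal. A second His-coding stretch lies downstream of the insert, as is usual for this backbone, but the record does not say whether it is translated, and the cloning sites are not stated.

The two sequence records, one from the depositor and one from repository sequencing, differ by only a few nucleotides and give the same feature map. The associated work concerns in vitro biosynthesis of sesquiterpenes from acetic acid, which suggests the plasmid supplies purified MVK as a mevalonate-pathway enzyme.
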