Features (pLannotate 1.2.2; 20 found; start..end, strand, type, name):
     12..467     +  rep_origin     f1 ori (sequence partly withheld): f1 bacteriophage origin of replication; arrow indicates direction of (+) strand synthesis
    494..551     +  promoter       AmpR promoter (fragment): bla
    560..1375    -  CDS            KanR: aminoglycoside phosphotransferase; aph(3')-Ia; confers resistance to kanamycin in bacteria or G418 (Geneticin®) in eukaryotes
   1497..2085    +  rep_origin     ori: high-copy-number ColE1/pMB1/pBR322/pUC origin of replication
   2271..2413    -  misc_feature   bom: basis of mobility region from pBR322
   2515..2706    -  CDS            rop: Rop protein, which maintains plasmids at low copy number; rop
   2723..3103    +  CDS            YPB1_ECOLX: Protein predicted: Swiss-Prot protein existence level 4. From Escherichia coli.
   3175..3466    -  CDS            TcR (fragment): tetracycline efflux protein; tet; confers resistance to tetracycline
   3481..3502    -  protein_bind   CAP binding site: CAP binding activates transcription in the presence of cAMP. E. coli catabolite activator protein
   3515..4597    -  CDS            lacI: lac repressor; lacI; The lac repressor binds to the lac operator to inhibit transcription in E. coli. This inhibition can be relieved by adding lactose or isopropyl-β-D-thiogalactopyranoside (IPTG).
   4598..4675    -  promoter       lacI promoter: lacI
   4683..4962    -  CDS            TcR (fragment): tetracycline efflux protein; tet; confers resistance to tetracycline
   4984..5002    +  promoter       T7 promoter: promoter for bacteriophage T7 RNA polymerase
   5003..5027    +  protein_bind   lac operator: The lac repressor binds to the lac operator to inhibit transcription in E. coli. This inhibition can be relieved by adding lactose or isopropyl-β-D-thiogalactopyranoside (IPTG). lac repressor encoded by lacI
   5042..5064    +  RBS            RBS: efficient ribosome binding site from bacteriophage T7 gene 10 (Olins and Rangwala, 1989)
   5083..5099    +  CDS            capTEV™ (fragment): composite tag for in vivo biotinylation, TEV protease cleavage, and 6xHis tagging
   5110..5127    +  CDS            thrombin site: thrombin recognition and cleavage site
   6046..6063    +  CDS            9xHis (fragment): 9xHis affinity tag
   6073..6122    +  CDS            SET1 (fragment): solubility-enhancement tag derived from T7 phage gene 10B
   6130..6177    +  terminator     T7 terminator: transcription terminator for bacteriophage T7 RNA polymerase
>Addgene plasmid #108947 | pET-28a(+)-MVK mazei | depositor full sequence | sequence record 205435 | pET-28a(+)-MVK mazei sequence 6202 bps
TGGCGAATGGG
[124 nt withheld, positions 12-135]
C
[91 nt withheld, positions 137-227]
A
[49 nt withheld, positions 229-277]
CCTTTGACGTTGGAGTCCACGTTCTTT
[37 nt withheld, positions 305-341]
ACCCTATCTCGGTCTATTCTTTTGATTTATAAGGGATTTTGCCGATTTCGGCCTATTGGTTAAAAAATGA
GCTGATTTAACAAAAATTTAACGCGAATTTTAACAAAATATTAACGTTTACAATTTCAGGTGGCACTTTT
CGGGGAAATGTGCGCGGAACCCCTATTTGTTTATTTTTCTAAATACATTCAAATATGTATCCGCTCATGA
ATTAATTCTTAGAAAAACTCATCGAGCATCAAATGAAACTGCAATTTATTCATATCAGGATTATCAATAC
CATATTTTTGAAAAAGCCGTTTCTGTAATGAAGGAGAAAACTCACCGAGGCAGTTCCATAGGATGGCAAG
ATCCTGGTATCGGTCTGCGATTCCGACTCGTCCAACATCAATACAACCTATTAATTTCCCCTCGTCAAAA
ATAAGGTTATCAAGTGAGAAATCACCATGAGTGACGACTGAATCCGGTGAGAATGGCAAAAGTTTATGCA
TTTCTTTCCAGACTTGTTCAACAGGCCAGCCATTACGCTCGTCATCAAAATCACTCGCATCAACCAAACC
GTTATTCATTCGTGATTGCGCCTGAGCGAGACGAAATACGCGATCGCTGTTAAAAGGACAATTACAAACA
GGAATCGAATGCAACCGGCGCAGGAACACTGCCAGCGCATCAACAATATTTTCACCTGAATCAGGATATT
CTTCTAATACCTGGAATGCTGTTTTCCCGGGGATCGCAGTGGTGAGTAACCATGCATCATCAGGAGTACG
GATAAAATGCTTGATGGTCGGAAGAGGCATAAATTCCGTCAGCCAGTTTAGTCTGACCATCTCATCTGTA
ACATCATTGGCAACGCTACCTTTGCCATGTTTCAGAAACAACTCTGGCGCATCGGGCTTCCCATACAATC
GATAGATTGTCGCACCTGATTGCCCGACATTATCGCGAGCCCATTTATACCCATATAAATCAGCATCCAT
GTTGGAATTTAATCGCGGCCTAGAGCAAGACGTTTCCCGTTGAATATGGCTCATAACACCCCTTGTATTA
CTGTTTATGTAAGCAGACAGTTTTATTGTTCATGACCAAAATCCCTTAACGTGAGTTTTCGTTCCACTGA
GCGTCAGACCCCGTAGAAAAGATCAAAGGATCTTCTTGAGATCCTTTTTTTCTGCGCGTAATCTGCTGCT
TGCAAACAAAAAAACCACCGCTACCAGCGGTGGTTTGTTTGCCGGATCAAGAGCTACCAACTCTTTTTCC
GAAGGTAACTGGCTTCAGCAGAGCGCAGATACCAAATACTGTCCTTCTAGTGTAGCCGTAGTTAGGCCAC
CACTTCAAGAACTCTGTAGCACCGCCTACATACCTCGCTCTGCTAATCCTGTTACCAGTGGCTGCTGCCA
GTGGCGATAAGTCGTGTCTTACCGGGTTGGACTCAAGACGATAGTTACCGGATAAGGCGCAGCGGTCGGG
CTGAACGGGGGGTTCGTGCACACAGCCCAGCTTGGAGCGAACGACCTACACCGAACTGAGATACCTACAG
CGTGAGCTATGAGAAAGCGCCACGCTTCCCGAAGGGAGAAAGGCGGACAGGTATCCGGTAAGCGGCAGGG
TCGGAACAGGAGAGCGCACGAGGGAGCTTCCAGGGGGAAACGCCTGGTATCTTTATAGTCCTGTCGGGTT
TCGCCACCTCTGACTTGAGCGTCGATTTTTGTGATGCTCGTCAGGGGGGCGGAGCCTATGGAAAAACGCC
AGCAACGCGGCCTTTTTACGGTTCCTGGCCTTTTGCTGGCCTTTTGCTCACATGTTCTTTCCTGCGTTAT
CCCCTGATTCTGTGGATAACCGTATTACCGCCTTTGAGTGAGCTGATACCGCTCGCCGCAGCCGAACGAC
CGAGCGCAGCGAGTCAGTGAGCGAGGAAGCGGAAGAGCGCCTGATGCGGTATTTTCTCCTTACGCATCTG
TGCGGTATTTCACACCGCATATATGGTGCACTCTCAGTACAATCTGCTCTGATGCCGCATAGTTAAGCCA
GTATACACTCCGCTATCGCTACGTGACTGGGTCATGGCTGCGCCCCGACACCCGCCAACACCCGCTGACG
CGCCCTGACGGGCTTGTCTGCTCCCGGCATCCGCTTACAGACAAGCTGTGACCGTCTCCGGGAGCTGCAT
GTGTCAGAGGTTTTCACCGTCATCACCGAAACGCGCGAGGCAGCTGCGGTAAAGCTCATCAGCGTGGTCG
TGAAGCGATTCACAGATGTCTGCCTGTTCATCCGCGTCCAGCTCGTTGAGTTTCTCCAGAAGCGTTAATG
TCTGGCTTCTGATAAAGCGGGCCATGTTAAGGGCGGTTTTTTCCTGTTTGGTCACTGATGCCTCCGTGTA
AGGGGGATTTCTGTTCATGGGGGTAATGATACCGATGAAACGAGAGAGGATGCTCACGATACGGGTTACT
GATGATGAACATGCCCGGTTACTGGAACGTTGTGAGGGTAAACAACTGGCGGTATGGATGCGGCGGGACC
AGAGAAAAATCACTCAGGGTCAATGCCAGCGCTTCGTTAATACAGATGTAGGTGTTCCACAGGGTAGCCA
GCAGCATCCTGCGATGCAGATCCGGAACATAATGGTGCAGGGCGCTGACTTCCGCGTTTCCAGACTTTAC
GAAACACGGAAACCGAAGACCATTCATGTTGTTGCTCAGGTCGCAGACGTTTTGCAGCAGCAGTCGCTTC
ACGTTCGCTCGCGTATCGGTGATTCATTCTGCTAACCAGTAAGGCAACCCCGCCAGCCTAGCCGGGTCCT
CAACGACAGGAGCACGATCATGCGCACCCGTGGGGCCGCCATGCCGGCGATAATGGCCTGCTTCTCGCCG
AAACGTTTGGTGGCGGGACCAGTGACGAAGGCTTGAGCGAGGGCGTGCAAGATTCCGAATACCGCAAGCG
ACAGGCCGATCATCGTCGCGCTCCAGCGAAAGCGGTCCTCGCCGAAAATGACCCAGAGCGCTGCCGGCAC
CTGTCCTACGAGTTGCATGATAAAGAAGACAGTCATAAGTGCGGCGACGATAGTCATGCCCCGCGCCCAC
CGGAAGGAGCTGACTGGGTTGAAGGCTCTCAAGGGCATCGGTCGAGATCCCGGTGCCTAATGAGTGAGCT
AACTTACATTAATTGCGTTGCGCTCACTGCCCGCTTTCCAGTCGGGAAACCTGTCGTGCCAGCTGCATTA
ATGAATCGGCCAACGCGCGGGGAGAGGCGGTTTGCGTATTGGGCGCCAGGGTGGTTTTTCTTTTCACCAG
TGAGACGGGCAACAGCTGATTGCCCTTCACCGCCTGGCCCTGAGAGAGTTGCAGCAAGCGGTCCACGCTG
GTTTGCCCCAGCAGGCGAAAATCCTGTTTGATGGTGGTTAACGGCGGGATATAACATGAGCTGTCTTCGG
TATCGTCGTATCCCACTACCGAGATATCCGCACCAACGCGCAGCCCGGACTCGGTAATGGCGCGCATTGC
GCCCAGCGCCATCTGATCGTTGGCAACCAGCATCGCAGTGGGAACGATGCCCTCATTCAGCATTTGCATG
GTTTGTTGAAAACCGGACATGGCACTCCAGTCGCCTTCCCGTTCCGCTATCGGCTGAATTTGATTGCGAG
TGAGATATTTATGCCAGCCAGCCAGACGCAGACGCGCCGAGACAGAACTTAATGGGCCCGCTAACAGCGC
GATTTGCTGGTGACCCAATGCGACCAGATGCTCCACGCCCAGTCGCGTACCGTCTTCATGGGAGAAAATA
ATACTGTTGATGGGTGTCTGGTCAGAGACATCAAGAAATAACGCCGGAACATTAGTGCAGGCAGCTTCCA
CAGCAATGGCATCCTGGTCATCCAGCGGATAGTTAATGATCAGCCCACTGACGCGTTGCGCGAGAAGATT
GTGCACCGCCGCTTTACAGGCTTCGACGCCGCTTCGTTCTACCATCGACACCACCACGCTGGCACCCAGT
TGATCGGCGCGAGATTTAATCGCCGCGACAATTTGCGACGGCGCGTGCAGGGCCAGACTGGAGGTGGCAA
CGCCAATCAGCAACGACTGTTTGCCCGCCAGTTGTTGTGCCACGCGGTTGGGAATGTAATTCAGCTCCGC
CATCGCCGCTTCCACTTTTTCCCGCGTTTTCGCAGAAACGTGGCTGGCCTGGTTCACCACGCGGGAAACG
GTCTGATAAGAGACACCGGCATACTCTGCGACATCGTATAACGTTACTGGTTTCACATTCACCACCCTGA
ATTGACTCTCTTCCGGGCGCTATCATGCCATACCGCGAAAGGTTTTGCGCCATTCGATGGTGTCCGGGAT
CTCGACGCTCTCCCTTATGCGACTCCTGCATTAGGAAGCAGCCCAGTAGTAGGTTGAGGCCGTTGAGCAC
CGCCGCCGCAAGGAATGGTGCATGCAAGGAGATGGCGCCCAACAGTCCCCCGGCCACGGGGCCTGCCACC
ATACCCACGCCGAAACAAGCGCTCATGAGCCCGAAGTGGCGAGCCCGATCTTCCCCATCGGTGATGTCGG
CGATATAGGCGCCAGCAACCGCACCTGTGGCGCCGGTGATGCCGGCCACGATGCGTCCGGCGTAGAGGAT
CGAGATCTCGATCCCGCGAAATTAATACGACTCACTATAGGGGAATTGTGAGCGGATAACAATTCCCCTC
TAGAAATAATTTTGTTTAACTTTAAGAAGGAGATATACCATGGGCAGCAGCCATCATCATCATCATCACA
GCAGCGGCCTGGTGCCGCGCGGCAGCCATATGGTTTCATGCTCAGCTCCGGGCAAAATCTACTTGTTTGG
CGAACATGCAGTTGTGTATGGCGAAACGGCCATTGCTTGTGCCGTGGAACTGCGTACGAGGGTTCGCGCC
GAACTGAATGATAGCATTACGATCCAGAGCCAGATCGGTCGCACGGGTCTGGATTTTGAAAAACATCCAT
ACGTTAGTGCCGTTATCGAAAAAATGCGAAAGAGCATTCCGATCAATGGTGTTTTTCTGACAGTGGATAG
CGATATTCCTGTGGGTAGCGGCCTGGGCTCTTCAGCTGCCGTGACCATCGCGTCTATCGGTGCACTGAAC
GAATTATTTGGCTTTGGCCTAAGCCTACAGGAAATTGCTAAATTAGGTCATGAAATTGAAATCAAAGTTC
AGGGCGCCGCTAGTCCTACGGACACCTATGTCAGTACCTTTGGCGGTGTTGTGACAATTCCGGAACGTCG
CAAACTGAAAACCCCAGATTGCGGCATTGTTATTGGAGACACCGGTGTGTTTTCAAGTACCAAAGAATTA
GTGGCCAATGTTCGTCAGTTACGCGAATCATATCCCGACCTAATCGAACCTCTGATGACGAGCATCGGCA
AAATCAGCAGGATCGGCGAACAGCTGGTTCTGTCAGGCGATTATGCTAGTATCGGTCGCCTGATGAATGT
TAATCAGGGCTTACTGGATGCTTTAGGCGTTAATATCTTAGAACTGTCACAGCTGATCTATAGCGCTCGT
GCAGCGGGCGCCTTTGGCGCTAAAATTACAGGTGCGGGTGGTGGCGGCTGTATGGTTGCCTTAACCGCAC
CGGAAAAATGTAATCAGGTTGCAGAAGCAGTTGCCGGTGCGGGTGGTAAAGTGACGATCACCAAACCGAC
GGAACAGGGTCTGAAAGTTGATTAATAACTCGAGCACCACCACCACCACCACTGAGATCCGGCTGCTAAC
AAAGCCCGAAAGGAAGCTGAGTTGGCTGCTGCCACCGCTGAGCAATAACTAGCATAACCCCTTGGGGCCT
CTAAACGGGTCTTGAGGGGTTTTTTGCTGAAAGGAGGAACTATATCCGGAT
