Features (pLannotate 1.2.2; 20 found; start..end, strand, type, name):
     12..440     +  rep_origin     f1 ori (sequence partly withheld): f1 bacteriophage origin of replication; arrow indicates direction of (+) strand synthesis
    493..550     +  promoter       AmpR promoter (fragment): bla
    559..1374    -  CDS            KanR: aminoglycoside phosphotransferase; aph(3')-Ia; confers resistance to kanamycin in bacteria or G418 (Geneticin®) in eukaryotes
   1496..2084    +  rep_origin     ori: high-copy-number ColE1/pMB1/pBR322/pUC origin of replication
   2270..2409    -  misc_feature   bom: basis of mobility region from pBR322
   2511..2702    -  CDS            rop: Rop protein, which maintains plasmids at low copy number; rop
   2719..3099    +  CDS            YPB1_ECOLX: Protein predicted: Swiss-Prot protein existence level 4. From Escherichia coli.
   3171..3462    -  CDS            TcR (fragment): tetracycline efflux protein; tet; confers resistance to tetracycline
   3477..3498    -  protein_bind   CAP binding site: CAP binding activates transcription in the presence of cAMP. E. coli catabolite activator protein
   3511..4593    -  CDS            lacI: lac repressor; lacI; The lac repressor binds to the lac operator to inhibit transcription in E. coli. This inhibition can be relieved by adding lactose or isopropyl-β-D-thiogalactopyranoside (IPTG).
   4594..4671    -  promoter       lacI promoter: lacI
   4679..4958    -  CDS            TcR (fragment): tetracycline efflux protein; tet; confers resistance to tetracycline
   4980..4998    +  promoter       T7 promoter: promoter for bacteriophage T7 RNA polymerase
   4999..5023    +  protein_bind   lac operator: The lac repressor binds to the lac operator to inhibit transcription in E. coli. This inhibition can be relieved by adding lactose or isopropyl-β-D-thiogalactopyranoside (IPTG). lac repressor encoded by lacI
   5038..5060    +  RBS            RBS: efficient ribosome binding site from bacteriophage T7 gene 10 (Olins and Rangwala, 1989)
   5079..5095    +  CDS            capTEV™ (fragment): composite tag for in vivo biotinylation, TEV protease cleavage, and 6xHis tagging
   5106..5123    +  CDS            thrombin site: thrombin recognition and cleavage site
   6042..6059    +  CDS            9xHis (fragment): 9xHis affinity tag
   6069..6118    +  CDS            SET1 (fragment): solubility-enhancement tag derived from T7 phage gene 10B
   6126..6173    +  terminator     T7 terminator: transcription terminator for bacteriophage T7 RNA polymerase
>Addgene plasmid #108947 | pET-28a(+)-MVK mazei | addgene full sequence | sequence record 220563 | Addgene NGS Result
TGGCGAATGGG
[124 nt withheld, positions 12-135]
C
[91 nt withheld, positions 137-227]
A
[49 nt withheld, positions 229-277]
CCTTTGACGTTGGAGTCCACGTTCTTT
[37 nt withheld, positions 305-341]
ACCCTATCTCGGTCTATTCTTTTGATTTATAAGGGATTTTGCCGATTTCGGCCTATTGGTTAAAAAATGA
GCTGATTTAACAAAAATTTAACGCGAATTTTAACAAAATATTAACGCTTACAATTTAGGTGGCACTTTTC
GGGGAAATGTGCGCGGAACCCCTATTTGTTTATTTTTCTAAATACATTCAAATATGTATCCGCTCATGAA
TTAATTCTTAGAAAAACTCATCGAGCATCAAATGAAACTGCAATTTATTCATATCAGGATTATCAATACC
ATATTTTTGAAAAAGCCGTTTCTGTAATGAAGGAGAAAACTCACCGAGGCAGTTCCATAGGATGGCAAGA
TCCTGGTATCGGTCTGCGATTCCGACTCGTCCAACATCAATACAACCTATTAATTTCCCCTCGTCAAAAA
TAAGGTTATCAAGTGAGAAATCACCATGAGTGACGACTGAATCCGGTGAGAATGGCAAAAGTTTATGCAT
TTCTTTCCAGACTTGTTCAACAGGCCAGCCATTACGCTCGTCATCAAAATCACTCGCATCAACCAAACCG
TTATTCATTCGTGATTGCGCCTGAGCGAGACGAAATACGCGATCGCTGTTAAAAGGACAATTACAAACAG
GAATCGAATGCAACCGGCGCAGGAACACTGCCAGCGCATCAACAATATTTTCACCTGAATCAGGATATTC
TTCTAATACCTGGAATGCTGTTTTCCCGGGGATCGCAGTGGTGAGTAACCATGCATCATCAGGAGTACGG
ATAAAATGCTTGATGGTCGGAAGAGGCATAAATTCCGTCAGCCAGTTTAGTCTGACCATCTCATCTGTAA
CATCATTGGCAACGCTACCTTTGCCATGTTTCAGAAACAACTCTGGCGCATCGGGCTTCCCATACAATCG
ATAGATTGTCGCACCTGATTGCCCGACATTATCGCGAGCCCATTTATACCCATATAAATCAGCATCCATG
TTGGAATTTAATCGCGGCCTAGAGCAAGACGTTTCCCGTTGAATATGGCTCATAACACCCCTTGTATTAC
TGTTTATGTAAGCAGACAGTTTTATTGTTCATGACCAAAATCCCTTAACGTGAGTTTTCGTTCCACTGAG
CGTCAGACCCCGTAGAAAAGATCAAAGGATCTTCTTGAGATCCTTTTTTTCTGCGCGTAATCTGCTGCTT
GCAAACAAAAAAACCACCGCTACCAGCGGTGGTTTGTTTGCCGGATCAAGAGCTACCAACTCTTTTTCCG
AAGGTAACTGGCTTCAGCAGAGCGCAGATACCAAATACTGTCCTTCTAGTGTAGCCGTAGTTAGGCCACC
ACTTCAAGAACTCTGTAGCACCGCCTACATACCTCGCTCTGCTAATCCTGTTACCAGTGGCTGCTGCCAG
TGGCGATAAGTCGTGTCTTACCGGGTTGGACTCAAGACGATAGTTACCGGATAAGGCGCAGCGGTCGGGC
TGAACGGGGGGTTCGTGCACACAGCCCAGCTTGGAGCGAACGACCTACACCGAACTGAGATACCTACAGC
GTGAGCTATGAGAAAGCGCCACGCTTCCCGAAGGGAGAAAGGCGGACAGGTATCCGGTAAGCGGCAGGGT
CGGAACAGGAGAGCGCACGAGGGAGCTTCCAGGGGGAAACGCCTGGTATCTTTATAGTCCTGTCGGGTTT
CGCCACCTCTGACTTGAGCGTCGATTTTTGTGATGCTCGTCAGGGGGGCGGAGCCTATGGAAAAACGCCA
GCAACGCGGCCTTTTTACGGTTCCTGGCCTTTTGCTGGCCTTTTGCTCACATGTTCTTTCCTGCGTTATC
CCCTGATTCTGTGGATAACCGTATTACCGCCTTTGAGTGAGCTGATACCGCTCGCCGCAGCCGAACGACC
GAGCGCAGCGAGTCAGTGAGCGAGGAAGCGGAAGAGCGCCTGATGCGGTATTTTCTCCTTACGCATCTGT
GCGGTATTTCACACCGCAATGGTGCACTCTCAGTACAATCTGCTCTGATGCCGCATAGTTAAGCCAGTAT
ACACTCCGCTATCGCTACGTGACTGGGTCATGGCTGCGCCCCGACACCCGCCAACACCCGCTGACGCGCC
CTGACGGGCTTGTCTGCTCCCGGCATCCGCTTACAGACAAGCTGTGACCGTCTCCGGGAGCTGCATGTGT
CAGAGGTTTTCACCGTCATCACCGAAACGCGCGAGGCAGCTGCGGTAAAGCTCATCAGCGTGGTCGTGAA
GCGATTCACAGATGTCTGCCTGTTCATCCGCGTCCAGCTCGTTGAGTTTCTCCAGAAGCGTTAATGTCTG
GCTTCTGATAAAGCGGGCCATGTTAAGGGCGGTTTTTTCCTGTTTGGTCACTGATGCCTCCGTGTAAGGG
GGATTTCTGTTCATGGGGGTAATGATACCGATGAAACGAGAGAGGATGCTCACGATACGGGTTACTGATG
ATGAACATGCCCGGTTACTGGAACGTTGTGAGGGTAAACAACTGGCGGTATGGATGCGGCGGGACCAGAG
AAAAATCACTCAGGGTCAATGCCAGCGCTTCGTTAATACAGATGTAGGTGTTCCACAGGGTAGCCAGCAG
CATCCTGCGATGCAGATCCGGAACATAATGGTGCAGGGCGCTGACTTCCGCGTTTCCAGACTTTACGAAA
CACGGAAACCGAAGACCATTCATGTTGTTGCTCAGGTCGCAGACGTTTTGCAGCAGCAGTCGCTTCACGT
TCGCTCGCGTATCGGTGATTCATTCTGCTAACCAGTAAGGCAACCCCGCCAGCCTAGCCGGGTCCTCAAC
GACAGGAGCACGATCATGCGCACCCGTGGGGCCGCCATGCCGGCGATAATGGCCTGCTTCTCGCCGAAAC
GTTTGGTGGCGGGACCAGTGACGAAGGCTTGAGCGAGGGCGTGCAAGATTCCGAATACCGCAAGCGACAG
GCCGATCATCGTCGCGCTCCAGCGAAAGCGGTCCTCGCCGAAAATGACCCAGAGCGCTGCCGGCACCTGT
CCTACGAGTTGCATGATAAAGAAGACAGTCATAAGTGCGGCGACGATAGTCATGCCCCGCGCCCACCGGA
AGGAGCTGACTGGGTTGAAGGCTCTCAAGGGCATCGGTCGAGATCCCGGTGCCTAATGAGTGAGCTAACT
TACATTAATTGCGTTGCGCTCACTGCCCGCTTTCCAGTCGGGAAACCTGTCGTGCCAGCTGCATTAATGA
ATCGGCCAACGCGCGGGGAGAGGCGGTTTGCGTATTGGGCGCCAGGGTGGTTTTTCTTTTCACCAGTGAG
ACGGGCAACAGCTGATTGCCCTTCACCGCCTGGCCCTGAGAGAGTTGCAGCAAGCGGTCCACGCTGGTTT
GCCCCAGCAGGCGAAAATCCTGTTTGATGGTGGTTAACGGCGGGATATAACATGAGCTGTCTTCGGTATC
GTCGTATCCCACTACCGAGATATCCGCACCAACGCGCAGCCCGGACTCGGTAATGGCGCGCATTGCGCCC
AGCGCCATCTGATCGTTGGCAACCAGCATCGCAGTGGGAACGATGCCCTCATTCAGCATTTGCATGGTTT
GTTGAAAACCGGACATGGCACTCCAGTCGCCTTCCCGTTCCGCTATCGGCTGAATTTGATTGCGAGTGAG
ATATTTATGCCAGCCAGCCAGACGCAGACGCGCCGAGACAGAACTTAATGGGCCCGCTAACAGCGCGATT
TGCTGGTGACCCAATGCGACCAGATGCTCCACGCCCAGTCGCGTACCGTCTTCATGGGAGAAAATAATAC
TGTTGATGGGTGTCTGGTCAGAGACATCAAGAAATAACGCCGGAACATTAGTGCAGGCAGCTTCCACAGC
AATGGCATCCTGGTCATCCAGCGGATAGTTAATGATCAGCCCACTGACGCGTTGCGCGAGAAGATTGTGC
ACCGCCGCTTTACAGGCTTCGACGCCGCTTCGTTCTACCATCGACACCACCACGCTGGCACCCAGTTGAT
CGGCGCGAGATTTAATCGCCGCGACAATTTGCGACGGCGCGTGCAGGGCCAGACTGGAGGTGGCAACGCC
AATCAGCAACGACTGTTTGCCCGCCAGTTGTTGTGCCACGCGGTTGGGAATGTAATTCAGCTCCGCCATC
GCCGCTTCCACTTTTTCCCGCGTTTTCGCAGAAACGTGGCTGGCCTGGTTCACCACGCGGGAAACGGTCT
GATAAGAGACACCGGCATACTCTGCGACATCGTATAACGTTACTGGTTTCACATTCACCACCCTGAATTG
ACTCTCTTCCGGGCGCTATCATGCCATACCGCGAAAGGTTTTGCGCCATTCGATGGTGTCCGGGATCTCG
ACGCTCTCCCTTATGCGACTCCTGCATTAGGAAGCAGCCCAGTAGTAGGTTGAGGCCGTTGAGCACCGCC
GCCGCAAGGAATGGTGCATGCAAGGAGATGGCGCCCAACAGTCCCCCGGCCACGGGGCCTGCCACCATAC
CCACGCCGAAACAAGCGCTCATGAGCCCGAAGTGGCGAGCCCGATCTTCCCCATCGGTGATGTCGGCGAT
ATAGGCGCCAGCAACCGCACCTGTGGCGCCGGTGATGCCGGCCACGATGCGTCCGGCGTAGAGGATCGAG
ATCTCGATCCCGCGAAATTAATACGACTCACTATAGGGGAATTGTGAGCGGATAACAATTCCCCTCTAGA
AATAATTTTGTTTAACTTTAAGAAGGAGATATACCATGGGCAGCAGCCATCATCATCATCATCACAGCAG
CGGCCTGGTGCCGCGCGGCAGCCATATGGTTTCATGCTCAGCTCCGGGCAAAATCTACTTGTTTGGCGAA
CATGCAGTTGTGTATGGCGAAACGGCCATTGCTTGTGCCGTGGAACTGCGTACGAGGGTTCGCGCCGAAC
TGAATGATAGCATTACGATCCAGAGCCAGATCGGTCGCACGGGTCTGGATTTTGAAAAACATCCATACGT
TAGTGCCGTTATCGAAAAAATGCGAAAGAGCATTCCGATCAATGGTGTTTTTCTGACAGTGGATAGCGAT
ATTCCTGTGGGTAGCGGCCTGGGCTCTTCAGCTGCCGTGACCATCGCGTCTATCGGTGCACTGAACGAAT
TATTTGGCTTTGGCCTAAGCCTACAGGAAATTGCTAAATTAGGTCATGAAATTGAAATCAAAGTTCAGGG
CGCCGCTAGTCCTACGGACACCTATGTCAGTACCTTTGGCGGTGTTGTGACAATTCCGGAACGTCGCAAA
CTGAAAACCCCAGATTGCGGCATTGTTATTGGAGACACCGGTGTGTTTTCAAGTACCAAAGAATTAGTGG
CCAATGTTCGTCAGTTACGCGAATCATATCCCGACCTAATCGAACCTCTGATGACGAGCATCGGCAAAAT
CAGCAGGATCGGCGAACAGCTGGTTCTGTCAGGCGATTATGCTAGTATCGGTCGCCTGATGAATGTTAAT
CAGGGCTTACTGGATGCTTTAGGCGTTAATATCTTAGAACTGTCACAGCTGATCTATAGCGCTCGTGCAG
CGGGCGCCTTTGGCGCTAAAATTACAGGTGCGGGTGGTGGCGGCTGTATGGTTGCCTTAACCGCACCGGA
AAAATGTAATCAGGTTGCAGAAGCAGTTGCCGGTGCGGGTGGTAAAGTGACGATCACCAAACCGACGGAA
CAGGGTCTGAAAGTTGATTAATAACTCGAGCACCACCACCACCACCACTGAGATCCGGCTGCTAACAAAG
CCCGAAAGGAAGCTGAGTTGGCTGCTGCCACCGCTGAGCAATAACTAGCATAACCCCTTGGGGCCTCTAA
ACGGGTCTTGAGGGGTTTTTTGCTGAAAGGAGGAACTATATCCGGAT
